>Addgene plasmid #141779 | TFORF0984 | addgene full sequence | sequence record 388526 | Addgene NGS Result
TTAATGTAGTCTTATGCAATACTCTTGTAGTCTTGCAACATGGTAACGATGAGTTAGCAACATGCCTTAC
AAGGAGAGAAAAAGCACCGTGCATGCCGATTGGTGGAAGTAAGGTGGTACGATCGTGCCTTATTAGGAAG
GCAACAGACGGGTCTGACATGGATTGGACGAACCACTGAATTGCCGCATTGCAGAGATATTGTATTTAAG
TGCCTAGCTCGATACATAAACGGGTCTCTCTGGTTAGACCAGATCTGAGCCTGGGAGCTCTCTGGCTAAC
TAGGGAACCCACTGCTTAAGCCTCAATAAAGCTTGCCTTGAGTGCTTCAAGTAGTGTGTGCCCGTCTGTT
GTGTGACTCTGGTAACTAGAGATCCCTCAGACCCTTTTAGTCAGTGTGGAAAATCTCTAGCAGTGGCGCC
CGAACAGGGACTTGAAAGCGAAAGGGAAACCAGAGGAGCTCTCTCGACGCAGGACTCGGCTTGCTGAAGC
GCGCACGGCAAGAGGCGAGGGGCGGCGACTGGTGAGTACGCCAAAAATTTTGACTAGCGGAGGCTAGAAG
GAGAGAGATGGGTGCGAGAGCGTCAGTATTAAGCGGGGGAGAATTAGATCGCGATGGGAAAAAATTCGGT
TAAGGCCAGGGGGAAAGAAAAAATATAAATTAAAACATATAGTATGGGCAAGCAGGGAGCTAGAACGATT
CGCAGTTAATCCTGGCCTGTTAGAAACATCAGAAGGCTGTAGACAAATACTGGGACAGCTACAACCATCC
CTTCAGACAGGATCAGAAGAACTTAGATCATTATATAATACAGTAGCAACCCTCTATTGTGTGCATCAAA
GGATAGAGATAAAAGACACCAAGGAAGCTTTAGACAAGATAGAGGAAGAGCAAAACAAAAGTAAGACCAC
CGCACAGCAAGCGGCCGCTGATCTTCAGACCTGGAGGAGGAGATATGAGGGACAATTGGAGAAGTGAATT
ATATAAATATAAAGTAGTAAAAATTGAACCATTAGGAGTAGCACCCACCAAGGCAAAGAGAAGAGTGGTG
CAGAGAGAAAAAAGAGCAGTGGGAATAGGAGCTTTGTTCCTTGGGTTCTTGGGAGCAGCAGGAAGCACTA
TGGGCGCAGCGTCAATGACGCTGACGGTACAGGCCAGACAATTATTGTCTGGTATAGTGCAGCAGCAGAA
CAATTTGCTGAGGGCTATTGAGGCGCAACAGCATCTGTTGCAACTCACAGTCTGGGGCATCAAGCAGCTC
CAGGCAAGAATCCTGGCTGTGGAAAGATACCTAAAGGATCAACAGCTCCTGGGGATTTGGGGTTGCTCTG
GAAAACTCATTTGCACCACTGCTGTGCCTTGGAATGCTAGTTGGAGTAATAAATCTCTGGAACAGATTTG
GAATCACACGACCTGGATGGAGTGGGACAGAGAAATTAACAATTACACAAGCTTAATACACTCCTTAATT
GAAGAATCGCAAAACCAGCAAGAAAAGAATGAACAAGAATTATTGGAATTAGATAAATGGGCAAGTTTGT
GGAATTGGTTTAACATAACAAATTGGCTGTGGTATATAAAATTATTCATAATGATAGTAGGAGGCTTGGT
AGGTTTAAGAATAGTTTTTGCTGTACTTTCTATAGTGAATAGAGTTAGGCAGGGATATTCACCATTATCG
TTTCAGACCCACCTCCCAACCCCGAGGGGACCCATGCATTGCATCTCAATTAGTCAGCAACCAGGTGTGG
AAAGTCCCCAGGCTCCCCAGCAGGCAGAAGTATGCAAAGCATGCGTCTCAATTAGTCAGCAACCATAGTC
CCGCCCCTAACTCCGCCCATCCCGCCCCTAACTCCGCCCAGTTCCGCCCATTCTCCGCCCCATGGCTGAC
TAATTTTTTTTATTTATGCAGAGGCCGAGGCCGCCTCGGCCTCTGAGCTATTCCAGAAGTAGTGAGGAGG
CTTTTTTGGAGGCCTAGGCTTTTGCAAAAAGCTTTCTAGAGGTACCACCGGAGCTTACCATGACCGAGTA
CAAGCCCACGGTGCGCCTCGCCACCCGCGACGACGTCCCCAGGGCCGTACGCACCCTCGCCGCCGCGTTC
GCCGACTACCCCGCCACGCGCCACACCGTCGATCCGGACCGCCACATCGAGCGGGTCACCGAGCTGCAAG
AACTCTTCCTCACGCGCGTCGGGCTCGACATCGGCAAGGTGTGGGTCGCGGACGACGGCGCCGCCGTGGC
GGTCTGGACCACGCCGGAGAGCGTCGAAGCGGGGGCGGTGTTCGCCGAGATCGGCCCGCGCATGGCCGAG
TTGAGCGGTTCCCGGCTGGCCGCGCAGCAACAGATGGAAGGCCTCCTGGCGCCGCACCGGCCCAAGGAGC
CCGCGTGGTTCCTGGCCACCGTCGGCGTCTCGCCCGACCACCAGGGCAAGGGTCTGGGCAGCGCCGTCGT
GCTCCCCGGAGTGGAGGCGGCCGAGCGCGCCGGGGTGCCCGCCTTCCTGGAGACCTCCGCGCCCCGCAAC
CTCCCCTTCTACGAGCGGCTCGGCTTCACCGTCACCGCCGACGTCGAGGTGCCCGAAGGACCGCGCACCT
GGTGCATGACCCGCAAGCCCGGTGCCAGTTAACGAATTCTAGATCTTGAGACAAATGGCAGTATTCATCC
ACAATTTTAAAAGAAAAGGGGGGATTGGGGGGTACAGTGCAGGGGAAAGAATAGTAGACATAATAGCAAC
AGACATACAAACTAAAGAATTACAAAAACAAATTACAAAAATTCAAAATTTTCGGGTTTATTACAGGGAC
AGCAGAGATCCACTTTGGCGCCGGCTCGAGGCCTGCAGGTGCAAAGATGGATAAAGTTTTAAACAGAGAG
GAATCTTTGCAGCTAATGGACCTTCTAGGTCTTGAAAGGAGTGGGAATTGGCTCCGGTGCCCGTCAGTGG
GCAGAGCGCACATCGCCCACAGTCCCCGAGAAGTTGGGGGGAGGGGTCGGCAATTGAACCGGTGCCTAGA
GAAGGTGGCGCGGGGTAAACTGGGAAAGTGATGTCGTGTACTGGCTCCGCCTTTTTCCCGAGGGTGGGGG
AGAACCGTATATAAGTGCAGTAGTCGCCGTGAACGTTCTTTTTCGCAACGGGTTTGCCGCCAGAACACAG
GTAAGTGCCGTGTGTGGTTCCCGCGGGCCTGGCCTCTTTACGGGTTATGGCCCTTGCGTGCCTTGAATTA
CTTCCACCTGGCTGCAGTACGTGATTCTTGATCCCGAGCTTCGGGTTGGAAGTGGGTGGGAGAGTTCGAG
GCCTTGCGCTTAAGGAGCCCCTTCGCCTCGTGCTTGAGTTGAGGCCTGGCCTGGGCGCTGGGGCCGCCGC
GTGCGAATCTGGTGGCACCTTCGCGCCTGTCTCGCTGCTTTCGATAAGTCTCTAGCCATTTAAAATTTTT
GATGACCTGCTGCGACGCTTTTTTTCTGGCAAGATAGTCTTGTAAATGCGGGCCAAGATCTGCACACTGG
TATTTCGGTTTTTGGGGCCGCGGGCGGCGACGGGGCCCGTGCGTCCCAGCGCACATGTTCGGCGAGGCGG
GGCCTGCGAGCGCGGCCACCGAGAATCGGACGGGGGTAGTCTCAAGCTGGCCGGCCTGCTCTGGTGCCTG
GCCTCGCGCCGCCGTGTATCGCCCCGCCCTGGGCGGCAAGGCTGGCCCGGTCGGCACCAGTTGCGTGAGC
GGAAAGATGGCCGCTTCCCGGCCCTGCTGCAGGGAGCTCAAAATGGAGGACGCGGCGCTCGGGAGAGCGG
GCGGGTGAGTCACCCACACAAAGGAAAAGGGCCTTTCCGTCCTCAGCCGTCGCTTCATGTGACTCCACGG
AGTACCGGGCGCCGTCCAGGCACCTCGATTAGTTCTCGAGCTTTTGGAGTACGTCGTCTTTAGGTTGGGG
GGAGGGGTTTTATGCGATGGAGTTTCCCCACACTGAGTGGGTGGAGACTGAAGTTAGGCCAGCTTGGCAC
TTGATGTAATTCTCCTTGGAATTTGCCCTTTTTGAGTTTGGATCTTGGTTCATTCTCAAGCCTCAGACAG
TGGTTCAAAGTTTTTTTCTTCCATTTCAGGTGTCGTGAGGCTAGCACCGCCACCATGGAGAAGTATCTGA
CACCTCAGCTTCCTCCAGTTCCTATAATTCCAGAGCATAAAAAGTATAGACGAGACAGTGCCTCAGTCGT
AGACCAGTTCTTCACTGACACTGAAGGGTTACCTTACAGTATCAACATGAACGTCTTCCTCCCTGACATC
ACTCACCTGAGAACTGGCCTCTACAAATCCCAGAGACCGTGCGTAACACACATCAAGACAGAACCTGTTG
CCATTTTCAGCCACCAGAGTGAAACGACTGCCCCTCCTCCGGCCCCGACCCAGGCCCTCCCTGAGTTCAC
CAGTATATTCAGCTCACACCAGACCGCAGCTCCAGAGGTGAACAATATTTTCATCAAACAAGAACTTCCT
ACACCAGATCTTCATCTTTCTGTCCCTACCCAGCAGGGCCACCTGTACCAGCTACTGAATACACCGGATC
TAGATATGCCCAGTTCTACAAATCAGACAGCAGCAATGGACACTCTTAATGTTTCTATGTCAGCTGCCAT
GGCAGGCCTTAACACACACACCTCTGCTGTTCCGCAGACTGCAGTGAAACAATTCCAGGGCATGCCCCCT
TGCACATACACAATGCCAAGTCAGTTTCTTCCACAACAGGCCACTTACTTTCCCCCGTCACCACCAAGCT
CAGAGCCTGGAAGTCCAGATAGACAAGCAGAGATGCTCCAGAATTTAACCCCACCTCCATCCTATGCTGC
TACAATTGCTTCTAAACTGGCAATTCACAATCCAAATTTACCCACCACCCTGCCAGTTAACTCACAAAAC
ATCCAACCTGTCAGATACAATAGAAGGAGTAACCCCGATTTGGAGAAACGACGCATCCACTACTGCGATT
ACCCTGGTTGCACAAAAGTTTATACCAAGTCTTCTCATTTAAAAGCTCACCTGAGGACTCACACTGGTGA
AAAGCCATACAAGTGTACCTGGGAAGGCTGCGACTGGAGGTTCGCGCGATCGGATGAGCTGACCCGCCAC
TACCGGAAGCACACAGGCGCCAAGCCCTTCCAGTGCGGGGTGTGCAACCGCAGCTTCTCGCGCTCTGACC
ACCTGGCCCTGCATATGAAGAGGCACCAGAACTAGTAATGAACTAGTCCGTAACTTGAAAGTATTTCGAT
TTCTTGGCTTTATATATCTTGTGGAAAGGACGAAGGGACAAACTGATATTCCGGAAAACGCGTTAAGTCG
ACAATCAACCTCTGGATTACAAAATTTGTGAAAGATTGACTGGTATTCTTAACTATGTTGCTCCTTTTAC
GCTATGTGGATACGCTGCTTTAATGCCTTTGTATCATGCTATTGCTTCCCGTATGGCTTTCATTTTCTCC
TCCTTGTATAAATCCTGGTTGCTGTCTCTTTATGAGGAGTTGTGGCCCGTTGTCAGGCAACGTGGCGTGG
TGTGCACTGTGTTTGCTGACGCAACCCCCACTGGTTGGGGCATTGCCACCACCTGTCAGCTCCTTTCCGG
GACTTTCGCTTTCCCCCTCCCTATTGCCACGGCGGAACTCATCGCCGCCTGCCTTGCCCGCTGCTGGACA
GGGGCTCGGCTGTTGGGCACTGACAATTCCGTGGTGTTGTCGGGGAAATCATCGTCCTTTCCTTGGCTGC
TCGCCTGTGTTGCCACCTGGATTCTGCGCGGGACGTCCTTCTGCTACGTCCCTTCGGCCCTCAATCCAGC
GGACCTTCCTTCCCGCGGCCTGCTGCCGGCTCTGCGGCCTCTTCCGCGTCTTCGCCTTCGCCCTCAGACG
AGTCGGATCTCCCTTTGGGCCGCCTCCCCGCGTCGACTTTAAGACCAATGACTTACAAGGCAGCTGTAGA
TCTTAGCCACTTTTTAAAAGAAAAGGGGGGACTGGAAGGGCTAATTCACTCCCAACGAAGACAAGATCTG
CTTTTTGCTTGTACTGGGTCTCTCTGGTTAGACCAGATCTGAGCCTGGGAGCTCTCTGGCTAACTAGGGA
ACCCACTGCTTAAGCCTCAATAAAGCTTGCCTTGAGTGCTTCAAGTAGTGTGTGCCCGTCTGTTGTGTGA
CTCTGGTAACTAGAGATCCCTCAGACCCTTTTAGTCAGTGTGGAAAATCTCTAGCAGTACGTATAGTAGT
TCATGTCATCTTATTATTCAGTATTTATAACTTGCAAAGAAATGAATATCAGAGAGTGAGAGGAACTTGT
TTATTGCAGCTTATAATGGTTACAAATAAAGCAATAGCATCACAAATTTCACAAATAAAGCATTTTTTTC
ACTGCATTCTAGTTGTGGTTTGTCCAAACTCATCAATGTATCTTATCATGTCTGGCTCTAGCTATCCCGC
CCCTAACTCCGCCCATCCCGCCCCTAACTCCGCCCAGTTCCGCCCATTCTCCGCCCCATGGCTGACTAAT
TTTTTTTATTTATGCAGAGGCCGAGGCCGCCTCGGCCTCTGAGCTATTCCAGAAGTAGTGAGGAGGCTTT
TTTGGAGGCCTAGGGACGTACCCAATTCGCCCTATAGTGAGTCGTATTACGCGCGCTCACTGGCCGTCGT
TTTACAACGTCGTGACTGGGAAAACCCTGGCGTTACCCAACTTAATCGCCTTGCAGCACATCCCCCTTTC
GCCAGCTGGCGTAATAGCGAAGAGGCCCGCACCGATCGCCCTTCCCAACAGTTGCGCAGCCTGAATGGCG
AATGGG
[124 nt withheld, positions 6797-6920]
C
[91 nt withheld, positions 6922-7012]
A
[49 nt withheld, positions 7014-7062]
CCTTTGACGTTGGAGTCCACGTTCTTT
[37 nt withheld, positions 7090-7126]
ACCCTATCTCGGTCTATTCTTTTGATTTATAAGGGATTTTGCCGATTTCGGCCTATTGGTTAAAAAATGA
GCTGATTTAACAAAAATTTAACGCGAATTTTAACAAAATATTAACGCTTACAATTTAGGTGGCACTTTTC
GGGGAAATGTGCGCGGAACCCCTATTTGTTTATTTTTCTAAATACATTCAAATATGTATCCGCTCATGAG
ACAATAACCCTGATAAATGCTTCAATAATATTGAAAAAGGAAGAGTATGAGTATTCAACATTTCCGTGTC
GCCCTTATTCCCTTTTTTGCGGCATTTTGCCTTCCTGTTTTTGCTCACCCAGAAACGCTGGTGAAAGTAA
AAGATGCTGAAGATCAGTTGGGTGCACGAGTGGGTTACATCGAACTGGATCTCAACAGCGGTAAGATCCT
TGAGAGTTTTCGCCCCGAAGAACGTTTTCCAATGATGAGCACTTTTAAAGTTCTGCTATGTGGCGCGGTA
TTATCCCGTATTGACGCCGGGCAAGAGCAACTCGGTCGCCGCATACACTATTCTCAGAATGACTTGGTTG
AGTACTCACCAGTCACAGAAAAGCATCTTACGGATGGCATGACAGTAAGAGAATTATGCAGTGCTGCCAT
AACCATGAGTGATAACACTGCGGCCAACTTACTTCTGACAACGATCGGAGGACCGAAGGAGCTAACCGCT
TTTTTGCACAACATGGGGGATCATGTAACTCGCCTTGATCGTTGGGAACCGGAGCTGAATGAAGCCATAC
CAAACGACGAGCGTGACACCACGATGCCTGTAGCAATGGCAACAACGTTGCGCAAACTATTAACTGGCGA
ACTACTTACTCTAGCTTCCCGGCAACAATTAATAGACTGGATGGAGGCGGATAAAGTTGCAGGACCACTT
CTGCGCTCGGCCCTTCCGGCTGGCTGGTTTATTGCTGATAAATCTGGAGCCGGTGAGCGTGGGTCTCGCG
GTATCATTGCAGCACTGGGGCCAGATGGTAAGCCCTCCCGTATCGTAGTTATCTACACGACGGGGAGTCA
GGCAACTATGGATGAACGAAATAGACAGATCGCTGAGATAGGTGCCTCACTGATTAAGCATTGGTAACTG
TCAGACCAAGTTTACTCATATATACTTTAGATTGATTTAAAACTTCATTTTTAATTTAAAAGGATCTAGG
TGAAGATCCTTTTTGATAATCTCATGACCAAAATCCCTTAACGTGAGTTTTCGTTCCACTGAGCGTCAGA
CCCCGTAGAAAAGATCAAAGGATCTTCTTGAGATCCTTTTTTTCTGCGCGTAATCTGCTGCTTGCAAACA
AAAAAACCACCGCTACCAGCGGTGGTTTGTTTGCCGGATCAAGAGCTACCAACTCTTTTTCCGAAGGTAA
CTGGCTTCAGCAGAGCGCAGATACCAAATACTGTTCTTCTAGTGTAGCCGTAGTTAGGCCACCACTTCAA
GAACTCTGTAGCACCGCCTACATACCTCGCTCTGCTAATCCTGTTACCAGTGGCTGCTGCCAGTGGCGAT
AAGTCGTGTCTTACCGGGTTGGACTCAAGACGATAGTTACCGGATAAGGCGCAGCGGTCGGGCTGAACGG
GGGGTTCGTGCACACAGCCCAGCTTGGAGCGAACGACCTACACCGAACTGAGATACCTACAGCGTGAGCT
ATGAGAAAGCGCCACGCTTCCCGAAGGGAGAAAGGCGGACAGGTATCCGGTAAGCGGCAGGGTCGGAACA
GGAGAGCGCACGAGGGAGCTTCCAGGGGGAAACGCCTGGTATCTTTATAGTCCTGTCGGGTTTCGCCACC
TCTGACTTGAGCGTCGATTTTTGTGATGCTCGTCAGGGGGGCGGAGCCTATGGAAAAACGCCAGCAACGC
GGCCTTTTTACGGTTCCTGGCCTTTTGCTGGCCTTTTGCTCACATGTTCTTTCCTGCGTTATCCCCTGAT
TCTGTGGATAACCGTATTACCGCCTTTGAGTGAGCTGATACCGCTCGCCGCAGCCGAACGACCGAGCGCA
GCGAGTCAGTGAGCGAGGAAGCGGAAGAGCGCCCAATACGCAAACCGCCTCTCCCCGCGCGTTGGCCGAT
TCATTAATGCAGCTGGCACGACAGGTTTCCCGACTGGAAAGCGGGCAGTGAGCGCAACGCAATTAATGTG
AGTTAGCTCACTCATTAGGCACCCCAGGCTTTACACTTTATGCTTCCGGCTCGTATGTTGTGTGGAATTG
TGAGCGGATAACAATTTCACACAGGAAACAGCTATGACCATGATTACGCCAAGCGCGCAATTAACCCTCA
CTAAAGGGAACAAAAGCTGGAGCTGCAAGC
Features (pLannotate 1.2.2; 31 found; start..end, strand, type, name):
      5..231     +  promoter       RSV promoter: Rous sarcoma virus enhancer/promoter
    232..412     +  LTR            5' LTR (truncated): truncated 5' long terminal repeat (LTR) from HIV-1
    459..584     +  misc_feature   HIV-1 Ψ: packaging signal of human immunodeficiency virus type 1
    568..931     +  CDS            HIV-1 gag (fragment): gag protein from human immunodeficiency virus 1; gag
   1077..1310    +  misc_feature   RRE: The Rev response element (RRE) of HIV-1 allows for Rev-dependent mRNA export from the nucleus to the cytoplasm.
   1687..1713    +  CDS            Rev (fragment): human immunodeficiency virus 1 (HIV-1) Rev protein; rev; enhances nuclear export of unspliced and incompletely spliced viral mRNAs
   1720..1743    +  promoter       SV40 promoter (fragment): SV40 early promoter
   1744..1815    +  promoter       SV40 promoter (fragment): SV40 enhancer and early promoter
   1839..1974    +  rep_origin     SV40 ori: SV40 origin of replication
   2020..2616    +  CDS            PuroR (fragment): puromycin N-acetyltransferase; pac from Streptomyces; confers resistance to puromycin
   2665..2782    +  misc_feature   cPPT/CTS: central polypurine tract and central termination sequence of HIV-1
   2847..2913    +  CDS            small t antigen (fragment): SV40 (simian virus 40) small t antigen
   2920..4098    +  promoter       EF-1α promoter: strong constitutive promoter for human elongation factor EF-1α
   4115..5164    +  CDS            KLF5 (fragment): KLF5_HUMAN - Also known as BTEB2, CKLF, IKLF. Experimental evidence at protein level: Swiss-Prot protein existence level 1. Transcription factor that binds to GC box promoter elements. Activates the transcription of these genes. From Homo sapiens (Human).
   5228..5281    +  promoter       U6 promoter (fragment): RNA polymerase III promoter for human U6 snRNA
   5323..5911    +  misc_feature   WPRE: woodchuck hepatitis virus posttranscriptional regulatory element
   5962..5981    +  misc_feature   cPPT/CTS (fragment): central polypurine tract and central termination sequence of HIV-1
   5983..6216    +  LTR            3' LTR (ΔU3): self-inactivating 3' long terminal repeat (LTR) from HIV-1
   6294..6415    +  polyA_signal   SV40 poly(A) signal: SV40 polyadenylation signal
   6455..6590    +  rep_origin     SV40 ori: SV40 origin of replication
   6611..6629    -  promoter       T7 promoter: promoter for bacteriophage T7 RNA polymerase
   6637..6792    +  CDS            lacZα (fragment): LacZα fragment of β-galactosidase; lacZ fragment
   6797..7225    +  rep_origin     f1 ori (sequence partly withheld): f1 bacteriophage origin of replication; arrow indicates direction of (+) strand synthesis
   7278..7382    +  promoter       AmpR promoter: bla
   7383..8243    +  CDS            AmpR: β-lactamase; bla; confers resistance to ampicillin, carbenicillin, and related antibiotics
   8414..9002    +  rep_origin     ori: high-copy-number ColE1/pMB1/pBR322/pUC origin of replication
   9185..9277    +  CDS            lacI (fragment): lac repressor; lacI; The lac repressor binds to the lac operator to inhibit transcription in E. coli. This inhibition can be relieved by adding lactose or isopropyl-β-D-thiogalactopyranoside (IPTG).
   9290..9311    +  protein_bind   CAP binding site: CAP binding activates transcription in the presence of cAMP. E. coli catabolite activator protein
   9326..9356    +  promoter       lac promoter: promoter for the E. coli lac operon
   9364..9380    +  protein_bind   lac operator: The lac repressor binds to the lac operator to inhibit transcription in E. coli. This inhibition can be relieved by adding lactose or isopropyl-β-D-thiogalactopyranoside (IPTG). lac repressor encoded by lacI
   9425..9443    +  promoter       T3 promoter: promoter for bacteriophage T3 RNA polymerase
