[The description below was written by a language model from this plasmid's Addgene catalogue record and pLannotate feature annotations shown in this document.]
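Description:
TFORF0984 is a third-generation-style, self-inactivating lentiviral expression plasmid built on the pLX_TRC317 backbone and carrying the human transcription factor KLF5 (also known as BTEB2, CKLF or IKLF). It belongs to a barcoded transcription factor ORF collection in which each clone carries a unique 24-bp barcode, so that the overexpressed factor can be identified in pooled screens. In bacteria it is maintained through a high-copy ColE1/pUC-type origin and selected with ampicillin via the bla gene. An f1 origin and remnants of a lac/lacZα cloning region flanked by T7 and T3 promoters are also present in the backbone. The depositor notes that the plasmid may recombine, which is common for LTR-containing vectors.

The viral cassette begins with an RSV promoter fused to a truncated HIV-1 5' LTR, which drives genomic RNA production in packaging cells. This is followed by the Ψ packaging signal with a gag fragment, the Rev response element, and a cPPT/CTS. It ends in a ΔU3 3' LTR followed by an SV40 polyadenylation signal. Within the provirus, an SV40 early promoter drives puromycin N-acetyltransferase for selection of transduced mammalian cells. Downstream, the strong constitutive EF-1α promoter drives the synthesized KLF5 ORF, which the depositor ties to a specific RefSeq/Ensembl isoform. A WPRE after the ORF enhances transcript stability and expression. The barcode is not annotated in the feature table. The gap between the ORF and the WPRE, where a short U6-like fragment is detected, could hold it, but the record does not confirm this. The construct is meant for KLF5 overexpression in mammalian cells, for example in directed-differentiation screens.
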