Addgene plasmid #141779: TFORF0984
Purpose: Lentiviral vector for overexpressing transcription factor ORFs with unique 24-bp barcodes. Barcodes facilitate identification of transcription factors in pooled screens.
Depositing lab: Feng Zhang. Depositing organization: Broad Institute. Publication: A transcription factor atlas of directed differentiation. Joung J, Ma S, Tay T, Geiger-Schuller KR, Kirchgatterer PC, Verdine VK, Guo B, Arias-Garcia MA, Allen WE, Singh A, Kuksenko O, Abudayyeh OO, Gootenberg JS, Fu Z, Macrae RK, Buenrostro JD, Regev A, Zhang F. Cell. 2023 Jan 5;186(1):209-229.e26. doi: 10.1016/j.cell.2022.11.026. PubMed 36608654.
Backbone
  Vector backbone: pLX_TRC317
  Backbone manufacturer: Broad Institute Genetic Perturbation Platform
  Backbone size w/o insert (bp): 8264
  Vector type: Mammalian Expression, Lentiviral
  Selectable markers: Puromycin
Growth in bacteria
  Bacterial resistance: Ampicillin, 100 μg/mL
  Growth temperature: 37°C
  Growth strain: NEB Stable
  Copy number: High Copy
Gene/Insert
  Gene/Insert name: KLF5
  Species: H. sapiens (human)
  Insert size (bp): 1202
  Entrez Gene: KLF5 (a.k.a. BTEB2, CKLF, IKLF)
  Promoter: EF1a
  Cloning method: Unknown
  Sequencing primers: 5′ GGGTGGAGACTGAAGTTAGGCCAG; 3′ CACATAGCGTAAAAGGAGCAACATAG
Terms and licenses: Academic/Nonprofit Terms; Industry Terms: Not Available to Industry
Depositor comments: NM_001286818,ENST00000539231 . The transcription factor ORF portion of this plasmid was synthesized by Genewiz. Please test multiple small colonies in case of plasmid recombination. To make this collection available in a timely manner, a portion of this collection was not fully sequenced by Addgene. If an Addgene verified full plasmid sequence is not available, please contact us prior to placing an order to request the full sequence.
How to cite: TFORF0984 was a gift from Feng Zhang (Addgene plasmid # 141779 ; http://n2t.net/addgene:141779 ; RRID:Addgene_141779)
