>Addgene plasmid #141779 | TFORF0984 | depositor partial sequence | sequence record 277474 | Insert
ACCGCCACCATGGAGAAGTATCTGACACCTCAGCTTCCTCCAGTTCCTATAATTCCAGAGCATAAAAAGT
ATAGACGAGACAGTGCCTCAGTCGTAGACCAGTTCTTCACTGACACTGAAGGGTTACCTTACAGTATCAA
CATGAACGTCTTCCTCCCTGACATCACTCACCTGAGAACTGGCCTCTACAAATCCCAGAGACCGTGCGTA
ACACACATCAAGACAGAACCTGTTGCCATTTTCAGCCACCAGAGTGAAACGACTGCCCCTCCTCCGGCCC
CGACCCAGGCCCTCCCTGAGTTCACCAGTATATTCAGCTCACACCAGACCGCAGCTCCAGAGGTGAACAA
TATTTTCATCAAACAAGAACTTCCTACACCAGATCTTCATCTTTCTGTCCCTACCCAGCAGGGCCACCTG
TACCAGCTACTGAATACACCGGATCTAGATATGCCCAGTTCTACAAATCAGACAGCAGCAATGGACACTC
TTAATGTTTCTATGTCAGCTGCCATGGCAGGCCTTAACACACACACCTCTGCTGTTCCGCAGACTGCAGT
GAAACAATTCCAGGGCATGCCCCCTTGCACATACACAATGCCAAGTCAGTTTCTTCCACAACAGGCCACT
TACTTTCCCCCGTCACCACCAAGCTCAGAGCCTGGAAGTCCAGATAGACAAGCAGAGATGCTCCAGAATT
TAACCCCACCTCCATCCTATGCTGCTACAATTGCTTCTAAACTGGCAATTCACAATCCAAATTTACCCAC
CACCCTGCCAGTTAACTCACAAAACATCCAACCTGTCAGATACAATAGAAGGAGTAACCCCGATTTGGAG
AAACGACGCATCCACTACTGCGATTACCCTGGTTGCACAAAAGTTTATACCAAGTCTTCTCATTTAAAAG
CTCACCTGAGGACTCACACTGGTGAAAAGCCATACAAGTGTACCTGGGAAGGCTGCGACTGGAGGTTCGC
GCGATCGGATGAGCTGACCCGCCACTACCGGAAGCACACAGGCGCCAAGCCCTTCCAGTGCGGGGTGTGC
AACCGCAGCTTCTCGCGCTCTGACCACCTGGCCCTGCATATGAAGAGGCACCAGAACTAGTAATGAACTA
GTCCGTAACTTGAAAGTATTTCGATTTCTTGGCTTTATATATCTTGTGGAAAGGACGAAGGGACAAACTG
ATATTCCGGAAA
