>Addgene plasmid #141779 | TFORF0984 | depositor partial sequence | sequence record 277475 | Barcode
AGGGACAAACTGATATTCCGGAAA
